Addgene plasmid #212905: pYSD008
Purpose: Encodes S. cerevisiae PLB1 pre- signal peptide as a Type 3a' part to be used in the yeast secretion/display (YSD) extension of the MoClo yeast toolkit (YTK)
Depositing lab: Paul Young. Depositing organization: University College Cork. Publication: A Yeast Modular Cloning (MoClo) Toolkit Expansion for Optimization of Heterologous Protein Secretion and Surface Display in Saccharomyces cerevisiae. O'Riordan NM, Juric V, O'Neill SK, Roche AP, Young PW. ACS Synth Biol. 2024 Mar 14. doi: 10.1021/acssynbio.3c00743. PubMed 38483353.
Backbone
  Vector backbone: pYTK001
  Vector type: Bacterial Expression
Growth in bacteria
  Bacterial resistance: Chloramphenicol, 25 μg/mL
  Growth temperature: 37°C
  Growth strain: DH5alpha
  Copy number: High Copy
Gene/Insert
  Gene/Insert name: PLB1
  Species: S. cerevisiae (budding yeast)
  Entrez Gene: PLB1 (a.k.a. YMR008C)
  Cloning method: Restriction Enzyme; 5′ cloning site BsmBI (destroyed during cloning); 3′ cloning site BsmBI (destroyed during cloning)
Terms and licenses: Academic/Nonprofit Terms; Industry Terms: Not Available to Industry
How to cite: pYSD008 was a gift from Paul Young (Addgene plasmid # 212905 ; http://n2t.net/addgene:212905 ; RRID:Addgene_212905)
