[The description below was written by a language model from this plasmid's Addgene catalogue record and pLannotate feature annotations shown in this document.]
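Description:
pYSD008 is a small (about 1.7 kb) part-storage plasmid built on the pYTK001 entry vector of the MoClo yeast toolkit (YTK). It belongs to the yeast secretion/display (YSD) expansion of that toolkit. Although catalogued as a bacterial expression vector, it functions as an E. coli-maintained carrier for a single modular DNA part rather than as an expression construct. It replicates from a high-copy ColE1/pUC-type origin and is selected with chloramphenicol through a cat gene driven by its native cat promoter. The cat coding sequence spans the numbering origin of the circular record and is followed by a minimal lambda t0 terminator. No yeast origin or yeast selectable marker appears in the annotation, consistent with a plasmid intended only for propagation in bacteria.

The payload is the pre- signal peptide of Saccharomyces cerevisiae PLB1 (YMR008C), formatted as a Type 3a' part. It was inserted into the backbone by BsmBI cloning, which destroyed both sites in the process. The automated feature table annotates only the backbone elements, so the short signal-peptide insert is not marked, and no promoter or terminator for it is present. In the toolkit workflow, a part of this kind is combined by Golden Gate assembly with separately supplied promoter, coding sequence, tag and terminator parts. The result is a yeast transcription unit in which the PLB1 leader sits at the N-terminus of a protein of interest and directs it into the secretory pathway. The stated use is optimising heterologous protein secretion and surface display in S. cerevisiae, where alternative signal peptides such as this one can be swapped and compared.
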