Features (pLannotate 1.2.2; 4 found; start..end, strand, type, name):
    707..741     +  terminator     lambda t0 terminator: minimal transcription terminator from phage lambda (Scholtissek and Grosse, 1987)
    935..1523    -  rep_origin     ori: high-copy-number ColE1/pMB1/pBR322/pUC origin of replication
   1607..1704    +  promoter       cat promoter: promoter of the E. coli cat gene encoding chloramphenicol acetyltransferase
   1705..633     +  CDS            cat (across the origin): CAT_ECOLX - Experimental evidence at protein level: Swiss-Prot protein existence level 1. This enzyme is an effector of chloramphenicol resistance in bacteria. From Escherichia coli. This protein is used as a marker in many commonly used cloning vectors, such as pACYC184.
>Addgene plasmid #212905 | pYSD008 | addgene full sequence | sequence record 421791 | Addgene NGS Result
ACCACCGTTGATATATCCCAATGGCATCGTAAAGAACATTTTGAGGCATTTCAGTCAGTTGCTCAATGTA
CCTATAACCAGACCGTTCAGCTGGATATTACGGCCTTTTTAAAGACCGTAAAGAAAAATAAGCACAAGTT
TTATCCGGCCTTTATTCACATTCTTGCCCGCCTGATGAATGCTCATCCGGAATTTCGTATGGCAATGAAA
GACGGTGAGCTGGTGATATGGGATAGTGTTCACCCTTGTTACACCGTTTTCCATGAGCAAACTGAAACGT
TTTCATCGCTCTGGAGTGAATACCACGACGATTTCCGGCAGTTTCTACACATATATTCGCAAGATGTGGC
GTGTTACGGTGAAAACCTGGCCTATTTCCCTAAAGGGTTTATTGAGAATATGTTTTTCGTTTCAGCCAAT
CCCTGGGTGAGTTTCACCAGTTTTGATTTAAACGTGGCCAATATGGACAACTTCTTCGCCCCCGTTTTCA
CCATGGGCAAATATTATACGCAAGGCGACAAGGTGCTGATGCCGCTGGCGATTCAGGTTCATCATGCCGT
TTGTGATGGCTTCCATGTCGGCAGAATGCTTAATGAATTACAACAGTACTGCGATGAGTGGCAGGGCGGG
GCGTAATTTGATATCGAGCTCGCTTGGACTCCTGTTGATAGATCCAGTAATGACCTCAGAACTCCATCTG
GATTTGTTCAGAACGCTCGGTTGCCGCCGGGCGTTTTTTATTGGTCTGGTCTCAAGCATTAACGTTTTCT
GTTAGAGAAGTCAAAACTGCAGCAGAAACCAACAAACTCTGCAACTTCATCATATGAGACCGACTACGGT
TATCCACAGAATCAGGGGATAACGCAGGAAAGAACATGTGAGCAAAAGGCCAGCAAAAGGCCAGGAACCG
TAAAAAGGCCGCGTTGCTGGCGTTTTTCCATAGGCTCCGCCCCCCTGACGAGCATCACAAAAATCGACGC
TCAAGTCAGAGGTGGCGAAACCCGACAGGACTATAAAGATACCAGGCGTTTCCCCCTGGAAGCTCCCTCG
TGCGCTCTCCTGTTCCGACCCTGCCGCTTACCGGATACCTGTCCGCCTTTCTCCCTTCGGGAAGCGTGGC
GCTTTCTCATAGCTCACGCTGTAGGTATCTCAGTTCGGTGTAGGTCGTTCGCTCCAAGCTGGGCTGTGTG
CACGAACCCCCCGTTCAGCCCGACCGCTGCGCCTTATCCGGTAACTATCGTCTTGAGTCCAACCCGGTAA
GACACGACTTATCGCCACTGGCAGCAGCCACTGGTAACAGGATTAGCAGAGCGAGGTATGTAGGCGGTGC
TACAGAGTTCTTGAAGTGGTGGCCTAACTACGGCTACACTAGAAGAACAGTATTTGGTATCTGCGCTCTG
CTGAAGCCAGTTACCTTCGGAAAAAGAGTTGGTAGCTCTTGATCCGGCAAACAAACCACCGCTGGTAGCG
GTGGTTTTTTTGTTTGCAAGCAGCAGATTACGCGCAGAAAAAAAGGATCTCAAGAAGATCCTTTGATCTT
TTCTACGGGGTCTGACGCTCAGTGGAACGAAAACTCACGTTAAGGGATTTTGGTCATGATTGATCGGGCA
CGTAAGAGGTTCCAACTTTCACCATAATGAAATAAGATCACTACCGGGCGTATTTTTTGAGTTATCGAGA
TTTTCAGGAGCTAAGGAAGCTAAAATGGAGAAAAAAATCACTGGATAT
